>Addgene plasmid #67342 | pDONR221-ARFRP1 | addgene partial sequence | sequence record 119318 | M13-Rev 5'-CAGGAAACAGCTATGACC-3'
TCAGCTGGATGGCAAATAATGATTTTATTTTGACTGATAGTGACCTGTTCGTTGCAACAAATTGATAAGC
AATGCTTTCTTATAATGCCAACTTTGTACAAGAAAGCTGGGTCCTACTACGTGATGTCCCTCTGCCGCGG
CGGCCGGTGCACATTCCGCACGACACACTTCACCATCCACTCGATGCCCTCGCGCACCCCTTTGCCTGTG
AGGGCCGAGCAGGCCTGGGTCAGGCAATCGCGCCTGCCGATCTTGCTGGTGCAGTCGCTGAAGGCCGTCT
TGATGTCAGGGATTGAGAGGCACGTCTCCACATCCTGCTTGTTGGCCAGCACCAAGACGGGGACACCGCA
CAGCGCCTCGCTGGTCACCACCTTCTCAAACGCCTGCTTGGACTCAGCCAGCCTCTCCTCGTCGGTGGAG
TCAATGACGTAGATGACGCCGTGACACTCCGCATAATACTTGTCCCACAAAGACTGCAGCTCTTCCTGCC
CTCCTAAGTCCCAGAACATGAGCCGAGCCTTTCCCACATCCACAGTGCCGATGTTTAGGCCCACGGTGGT
GGTGATTTTGGATAGACTCATCCCCTTGTAGTTCTTGTTAAATCGGGTTTTCGACTGCTCCAGGAAGGTC
GTCTTCCCAGCATTGTCCAGGCCCAGGATCAGGATGCAGTACTCGTCCTTCTGAAACATGTACTTGTACA
AGCCCGACAGCAGCGTGTACATGGTTCTATCTCCTTCTAAGCCTGCTTTTTTGTACAAAGTTGGCATTAT
AAAAAAGCATTGCTCATCAATTTGTTGCAACGAACAGGTCACTATCAGTCAAAA
