[The description below was written by a language model from this plasmid's Addgene catalogue record.]
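Description:
pDONR221-ARFRP1 is a Gateway entry clone built on the pDONR221 donor backbone, carrying the human ARFRP1 open reading frame (ARF-related protein 1, also known as ARL18 or ARP), a member of the ARF family of small regulatory GTPases. The plasmid is maintained in standard E. coli cloning strains as a high-copy vector under kanamycin selection. The insert was introduced by Gateway recombination. In a pDONR221-derived entry clone this normally means the coding sequence replaces the donor vector's counter-selection cassette and ends up flanked by attL recombination sites, although no feature table is provided here to confirm the exact site arrangement. M13 forward and reverse priming sites on either side of the insert are listed for sequence verification.

The record states that there is no promoter driving the insert, so although the catalogue classifies the vector under bacterial expression, the plasmid is not itself an expression construct. It serves as a shuttle source from which the ARFRP1 coding sequence can be moved by LR recombination into any compatible Gateway destination vector, which then supplies the promoter, tags and host-specific elements. The open reading frame retains its stop codon, so the clone suits expression of the untagged protein or N-terminal fusions. C-terminal fusions encoded by a destination vector would not be translated. The plasmid belongs to a toolbox of constructs assembled for expression or knockdown of human ARF, ARL and SAR family GTPases.
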