Addgene plasmid #67342: pDONR221-ARFRP1
Purpose: hArfrp1 with stop codon in Gateway Entry vector
Depositing lab: Richard Kahn. Depositing organization: Emory University. Publication: Tool box: Plasmids for the expression or knockdown of human ARF Family GTPases (ARF/ARL/SAR) and their co-expression in bacteria with N-myristoyltransferases. Kerr SC, Kahn RA. Cell Logist. 2015 Sep 21;5(3):e1090523. doi: 10.1080/21592799.2015.1090523. eCollection 2015 Jul-Sep. PubMed 27057421.
Backbone
  Vector backbone: pDONR221
  Backbone manufacturer: Life Technologies
  Vector type: Bacterial Expression ; Gateway Entry vector
Growth in bacteria
  Bacterial resistance: Kanamycin, 50 μg/mL
  Growth temperature: 37°C
  Growth strain: DH5alpha
  Copy number: High Copy
Gene/Insert
  Gene/Insert name: ARFRP1 (alt name: pRK19s-221)
  Species: H. sapiens (human)
  Entrez Gene: ARFRP1 (a.k.a. ARL18, ARP, Arp1)
  Promoter: None
  Cloning method: Gateway Cloning
  Sequencing primers: 5′ M13-Fwd; 3′ M13-Rev
Terms and licenses: Academic/Nonprofit Terms; Industry Terms: Not Available to Industry
How to cite: pDONR221-ARFRP1 was a gift from Richard Kahn (Addgene plasmid # 67342 ; http://n2t.net/addgene:67342 ; RRID:Addgene_67342)
